>Addgene plasmid #106800 | gh130 | addgene full sequence | sequence record 221293 | Addgene Assembled Full Sequence
CTAAATTGTAAGCGTTAATATTTTGTTAAAATTCGCGTTAAATTTTTGTTAAATCAGCTCATTTTTTAAC
CAATAGGCCGAAATCGGCAAAATCCCTTATAAATCAAAAGAATAGACCGAGATAGGGTTGAGTGGCCGCT
ACAGGGCGCTCCCATTCGCCATTCAGGCTGCGCAACTGTTGGGAAGGGCGTTTCGGTGCGGGCCTCTTCG
CTATTACGCCAGCTGGCGAAAGGGGGATGTGCTGCAAGGCGATTAAGTTGGGTAACGCCAGGGTTTTCCC
AGTCACGACGTTGTAAAACGACGGCCAGTGAGCGCGACGTAATACGACTCACTATAGGGCGAATTGGCGG
AAGGCCGTCAAGGCCACGTGTCTTGTCCAGAGCTCGATATCGAATTCGAGGGCCTATTTCCCATGATTCC
TTCATATTTGCATATACGATACAAGGCTGTTAGAGAGATAATTGGAATTAATTTGACTGTAAACACAAAG
ATATTAGTACAAAATACGTGACGTAGAAAGTAATAATTTCTTGGGTAGTTTGCAGTTTTAAAATTATGTT
TTAAAATGGACTATCATATGCTTACCGTAACTTGAAAGTATTTCGATTTCTTGGCTTTATATATCTTGTG
GAAAGGACGAAACACCGTATTATCAAGCCCTCCTACGTTTTAGAGCTAGAAATAGCAAGTTAAAATAAGG
CTAGTCCGTTATCAACTTGAAAAAGTGGCACCGAGTCGGTGCTTTTTTTGGTACCTGGAGCACAAGACTG
GCCTCATGGGCCTTCCGCTCACTGCCCGCTTTCCAGTCGGGAAACCTGTCGTGCCAGCTGCATTAACATG
GTCATAGCTGTTTCCTTGCGTATTGGGCGCTCTCCGCTTCCTCGCTCACTGACTCGCTGCGCTCGGTCGT
TCGGGTAAAGCCTGGGGTGCCTAATGAGCAAAAGGCCAGCAAAAGGCCAGGAACCGTAAAAAGGCCGCGT
TGCTGGCGTTTTTCCATAGGCTCCGCCCCCCTGACGAGCATCACAAAAATCGACGCTCAAGTCAGAGGTG
GCGAAACCCGACAGGACTATAAAGATACCAGGCGTTTCCCCCTGGAAGCTCCCTCGTGCGCTCTCCTGTT
CCGACCCTGCCGCTTACCGGATACCTGTCCGCCTTTCTCCCTTCGGGAAGCGTGGCGCTTTCTCATAGCT
CACGCTGTAGGTATCTCAGTTCGGTGTAGGTCGTTCGCTCCAAGCTGGGCTGTGTGCACGAACCCCCCGT
TCAGCCCGACCGCTGCGCCTTATCCGGTAACTATCGTCTTGAGTCCAACCCGGTAAGACACGACTTATCG
CCACTGGCAGCAGCCACTGGTAACAGGATTAGCAGAGCGAGGTATGTAGGCGGTGCTACAGAGTTCTTGA
AGTGGTGGCCTAACTACGGCTACACTAGAAGAACAGTATTTGGTATCTGCGCTCTGCTGAAGCCAGTTAC
CTTCGGAAAAAGAGTTGGTAGCTCTTGATCCGGCAAACAAACCACCGCTGGTAGCGGTGGTTTTTTTGTT
TGCAAGCAGCAGATTACGCGCAGAAAAAAAGGATCTCAAGAAGATCCTTTGATCTTTTCTACGGGGTCTG
ACGCTCAGTGGAACGAAAACTCACGTTAAGGGATTTTGGTCATGAGATTATCAAAAAGGATCTTCACCTA
GATCCTTTTAAATTAAAAATGAAGTTTTAAATCAATCTAAAGTATATATGAGTAAACTTGGTCTGACAGT
TACCAATGCTTAATCAGTGAGGCACCTATCTCAGCGATCTGTCTATTTCGTTCATCCATAGTTGCCTGAC
TCCCCGTCGTGTAGATAACTACGATACGGGAGGGCTTACCATCTGGCCCCAGTGCTGCAATGATACCGCG
AGAACCACGCTCACCGGCTCCAGATTTATCAGCAATAAACCAGCCAGCCGGAAGGGCCGAGCGCAGAAGT
GGTCCTGCAACTTTATCCGCCTCCATCCAGTCTATTAATTGTTGCCGGGAAGCTAGAGTAAGTAGTTCGC
CAGTTAATAGTTTGCGCAACGTTGTTGCCATTGCTACAGGCATCGTGGTGTCACGCTCGTCGTTTGGTAT
GGCTTCATTCAGCTCCGGTTCCCAACGATCAAGGCGAGTTACATGATCCCCCATGTTGTGCAAAAAAGCG
GTTAGCTCCTTCGGTCCTCCGATCGTTGTCAGAAGTAAGTTGGCCGCAGTGTTATCACTCATGGTTATGG
CAGCACTGCATAATTCTCTTACTGTCATGCCATCCGTAAGATGCTTTTCTGTGACTGGTGAGTACTCAAC
CAAGTCATTCTGAGAATAGTGTATGCGGCGACCGAGTTGCTCTTGCCCGGCGTCAATACGGGATAATACC
GCGCCACATAGCAGAACTTTAAAAGTGCTCATCATTGGAAAACGTTCTTCGGGGCGAAAACTCTCAAGGA
TCTTACCGCTGTTGAGATCCAGTTCGATGTAACCCACTCGTGCACCCAACTGATCTTCAGCATCTTTTAC
TTTCACCAGCGTTTCTGGGTGAGCAAAAACAGGAAGGCAAAATGCCGCAAAAAAGGGAATAAGGGCGACA
CGGAAATGTTGAATACTCATACTCTTCCTTTTTCAATATTATTGAAGCATTTATCAGGGTTATTGTCTCA
TGAGCGGATACATATTTGAATGTATTTAGAAAAATAAACAAATAGGGGTTCCGCGCACATTTCCCCGAAA
AGTGCCAC
Features (pLannotate 1.2.2; 10 found; start..end, strand, type, name):
      3..134     -  rep_origin     M13 ori (fragment): M13 bacteriophage origin of replication; arrow indicates direction of (+) strand synthesis
    155..311     -  CDS            lacZα (fragment): LacZα fragment of β-galactosidase; lacZ fragment
    320..338     +  promoter       T7 promoter: promoter for bacteriophage T7 RNA polymerase
    398..638     +  promoter       U6 promoter: RNA polymerase III promoter for human U6 snRNA
    667..742     +  misc_RNA       gRNA scaffold: guide RNA scaffold for the Streptococcus pyogenes CRISPR/Cas9 system
    789..836     -  CDS            lacI (fragment): lac repressor; lacI; The lac repressor binds to the lac operator to inhibit transcription in E. coli. This inhibition can be relieved by adding lactose or isopropyl-β-D-thiogalactopyranoside (IPTG).
    873..913     -  rep_origin     RSF ori (fragment): Plasmids containing the RSF 1030 origin of replication can be propagated in E. coli cells that contain additional plasmids with compatible origins.
    991..1579    -  rep_origin     ori: high-copy-number ColE1/pMB1/pBR322/pUC origin of replication
   1750..2610    -  CDS            AmpR: β-lactamase; bla; confers resistance to ampicillin, carbenicillin, and related antibiotics
   2611..2715    -  promoter       AmpR promoter: bla
