[The description below was written by a language model from this plasmid's Addgene catalogue record and pLannotate feature annotations shown in this document.]
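Description:
gh130 is a small mammalian-expression plasmid (about 2.7 kb in the assembled sequence) that expresses a single guide RNA against human CSGALNACT2, a chondroitin sulfate N-acetylgalactosaminyltransferase gene. It is built on the EPB104 gRNA backbone and belongs to a validated guide library covering the human glycosyltransferase genes. In bacteria it replicates from a high-copy ColE1/pUC-type origin and is selected with ampicillin through the β-lactamase gene and its native promoter. The record shows no mammalian selection marker or reporter.

The functional cassette is a human U6 RNA polymerase III promoter followed, after a short gap that is the expected position of the 20-nt CSGALNACT2 protospacer, by the Streptococcus pyogenes Cas9 gRNA scaffold. Transcription from U6 therefore yields a complete single guide RNA. No Cas9 coding sequence is annotated, so the nuclease has to be supplied separately, for example from a co-transfected plasmid or a Cas9-expressing cell line. A T7 promoter lies upstream of the U6 promoter and corresponds to the region used for sequencing into the insert.

The remaining annotations are fragments of an M13 origin, lacZα, lacI and an RSF origin. These are partial matches that look like leftovers from the parental cloning vector rather than working elements. The insert was introduced by restriction cloning, but the sites used are not recorded. The plasmid is typically used for Cas9-mediated disruption of CSGALNACT2 in human cells, for instance to study glycosylation and chondroitin sulfate biosynthesis.
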