Addgene plasmid #106800: gh130
Purpose: expression of gRNA targeting CSGALNACT2
Depositing lab: Eric-Paul Bennett. Depositing organization: University of Copenhagen. Publication: A validated gRNA library for CRISPR/Cas9 targeting of the human glycosyltransferase genome. Narimatsu Y, Joshi HJ, Zhang Y, Gomes C, Chen YH, Lorenzetti F, Furukawa S, Schjoldager K, Hansen L, Clausen H, Bennett EP, Wandall HH. Glycobiology. 2018 Jan 5. pii: 4791732. doi: 10.1093/glycob/cwx101. PubMed 29315387.
Backbone
  Vector backbone: EPB104
  Backbone manufacturer: Eric-Paul Bennett (Addgene plasmid # 68369)
  Backbone size w/o insert (bp): 2376
  Vector type: Mammalian Expression
Growth in bacteria
  Bacterial resistance: Ampicillin, 100 μg/mL
  Growth temperature: 37°C
  Growth strain: DH5alpha
  Copy number: High Copy
Gene/Insert
  Gene/Insert name: CSGALNACT2
  gRNA/shRNA sequence: GTATTATCAAGCCCTCCTAC
  Species: H. sapiens (human)
  Entrez Gene: CSGALNACT2 (a.k.a. CHGN2, ChGn-2, GALNACT-2, GALNACT2, PRO0082, beta4GalNAcT)
  Cloning method: Restriction Enzyme; 5′ cloning site unknown (unknown if destroyed); 3′ cloning site unknown (unknown if destroyed)
  Sequencing primers: 5′ T7NP
Terms and licenses: Academic/Nonprofit Terms; Industry Terms: Not Available to Industry
How to cite: gh130 was a gift from Eric-Paul Bennett (Addgene plasmid # 106800 ; http://n2t.net/addgene:106800 ; RRID:Addgene_106800)
