>Addgene plasmid #106800 | gh130 | addgene partial sequence | sequence record 221294 | hU6-F 5'-GAGGGCCTATTTCCCATGATT-3'
AATTGGAATTAATTTGACTGTAAACACAAAGATATTAGTACAAAATACGTGACGTAGAAAGTAATAATTT
CTTGGGTAGTTTGCAGTTTTAAAATTATGTTTTAAAATGGACTATCATATGCTTACCGTAACTTGAAAGT
ATTTCGATTTCTTGGCTTTATATATCTTGTGGAAAGGACGAAACACCGTATTATCAAGCCCTCCTACGTT
TTAGAGCTAGAAATAGCAAGTTAAAATAAGGCTAGTCCGTTATCAACTTGAAAAAGTGGCACCGAGTCGG
TGCTTTTTTTGGTACCTGGAGCACAAGACTGGCCTCATGGGCCTTCCGCTCACTGCCCGCTTTCCAGTCG
GGAAACCTGTCGTGCCAGCTGCATTAACATGGTCATAGCTGTTTCCTTGCGTATTGGGCGCTCTCCGCTT
CCTCGCTCACTGACTCGCTGCGCTCGGTCGTTCGGGTAAAGCCTGGGGTGCCTAATGAGCAAAAGGCCAG
CAAAAGGCCAGGAACCGTAAAAAGGCCGCGTTGCTGGCGTTTTTCCATAGGCTCCGCCCCCCTGACGAGC
ATCACAAAAATCGACGCTCAAGTCAGAGGTGGCGAAACCCGACAGGACTATAAAGATACCAGGCGTTTCC
CCCTGGAAGCTCCCTCGTGCGCTCTCCTGTTCCGACCCTGCCGCTTACCGGATACCTGTCCGCCTTTCTC
CCTTCGGGAAGCGTGGCGCTTTCTCATAGCTCACGCTGTAGGTATCTCAGTTCGGTGTAGGTCGTTCGCT
CCAAGCTGGGCTGTGTGCACGAACCCCCCGTTCAGCCCGACCGCTGCGCCTTATCCGGTAACTATCGTCT
TGAGTCCAACCCGGTAAGACACGACTTATCGCCACTGGCAGCAGCCACTGGTAACAGGATTAGCAGAGCG
AGG
